>Addgene plasmid #145635 | pGBW-m4046982 | depositor full sequence | sequence record 287812 | Full Sequence
GATCTCGATCCCGCGAAATTAATACGACTCACTATAGGGGAATTGTGAGCGGATAACAATTCCCCTCTAG
AAATAATTTTGTTTAACTTTAAGAAGGAGACTCTTCTATGTTCCATCTGGTCGACTTTCAAGTTACTATT
GCTGAAATATTACTGATCATCATGCGTACCTTCAAGGTATCGATCTGGAACCTTGATTACATTATCAATC
TCATCATTAAAAACCTGAGTAAATCCCTGACGGAGAACAAATATTCTCAGTTGGATGAAGAACAGCCTAT
GGAGATCGACGAGAACCTGTACTTTCAAAGCTACCCGTATGACGTTCCTGATTATGCCTAACCGGCTTAT
CGGTCAGTTTCACCTGATTTACGTAAAAACCCGCTTCGGCGGGTTTTTGCTTTTGGAGGGGCAGAAAGAT
GAATGACTGTCCACGACGCTATACCCAAAAGAAATTGAGATCCTTTTTTTCTGCGCGTAATCTGCTGCTT
GCAAACAAAAAAACCACCGCTACCAGCGGTGGTTTGTTTGCCGGATCAAGAGCTACCAACTCTTTTTCCG
AAGGTAACTGGCTTCAGCAGAGCGCAGATACCAAATACTGTTCTTCTAGTGTAGCCGTAGTTAGGCCACC
ACTTCAAGAACTCTGTAGCACCGCCTACATACCTCGCTCTGCTAATCCTGTTACCAGTGGCTGCTGCCAG
TGGCGATAAGTCGTGTCTTACCGGGTTGGACTCAAGACGATAGTTACCGGATAAGGCGCAGCGGTCGGGC
TGAACGGGGGGTTCGTGCACACAGCCCAGCTTGGAGCGAACGACCTACACCGAACTGAGATACCTACAGC
GTGAGCTATGAGAAAGCGCCACGCTTCCCGAAGGGAGAAAGGCGGACAGGTATCCGGTAAGCGGCAGGGT
CGGAACAGGAGAGCGCACGAGGGAGCTTCCAGGGGGAAACGCCTGGTATCTTTATAGTCCTGTCGGGTTT
CGCCACCTCTGACTTGAGCGTCGATTTTTGTGATGCTCGTCAGGGGGGCGGAGCCTATGGAAATTGATCG
GGCACGTAAGAGGTTCCAACTTTCACCATAATGAAATAAGATCACTACCGGGCGTATTTTTTGAGTTATC
GAGATTTTCAGGAGCTAAGGAAGCTAAAATGGAGAAAAAAATCACTGGATATACCACCGTTGATATATCC
CAATGGCATCGTAAAGAACATTTTGAGGCATTTCAGTCAGTTGCTCAATGTACCTATAACCAGACCGTTC
AGCTGGATATTACGGCCTTTTTAAAGACCGTAAAGAAAAATAAGCACAAGTTTTATCCGGCCTTTATTCA
CATTCTTGCCCGCCTGATGAATGCTCATCCGGAATTTCGTATGGCAATGAAAGACGGTGAGCTGGTGATA
TGGGATAGTGTTCACCCTTGTTACACCGTTTTCCATGAGCAAACTGAAACGTTTTCATCGCTCTGGAGTG
AATACCACGACGATTTCCGGCAGTTTCTACACATATATTCGCAAGATGTGGCGTGTTACGGTGAAAACCT
GGCCTATTTCCCTAAAGGGTTTATTGAGAATATGTTTTTCGTTTCAGCCAATCCCTGGGTGAGTTTCACC
AGTTTTGATTTAAACGTGGCCAATATGGACAACTTCTTCGCCCCCGTTTTCACCATGGGCAAATATTATA
CGCAAGGCGACAAGGTGCTGATGCCGCTGGCGATTCAGGTTCATCATGCCGTTTGTGATGGCTTCCATGT
CGGCAGAATGCTTAATGAATTACAACAGTACTGCGATGAGTGGCAGGGCGGGGCGTAATTTGATATCGAG
CTCGCTTGGACTCCTGTTGATAGATCCAGTAATGACCTCAGAACTCCATCTGGATTTGTTCAGAACGCTC
GGTTGCCGCCGGGCGTTTTTTATTGGT
Features (pLannotate 1.2.2; 8 found; start..end, strand, type, name):
     20..38      +  promoter       T7 promoter: promoter for bacteriophage T7 RNA polymerase
     39..63      +  protein_bind   lac operator: The lac repressor binds to the lac operator to inhibit transcription in E. coli. This inhibition can be relieved by adding lactose or isopropyl-β-D-thiogalactopyranoside (IPTG). lac repressor encoded by lacI
     78..100     +  RBS            RBS: efficient ribosome binding site from bacteriophage T7 gene 10 (Olins and Rangwala, 1989)
    108..290     +  CDS            NS6_SARS2: Experimental evidence at protein level: Swiss-Prot protein existence level 1. Disrupts cell nuclear import complex formation by tethering karyopherin alpha 2 and karyopherin beta 1 to the membrane. Retention of import factors at the ER/Golgi membrane leads to a loss of transport into the nucleus. Thereby prevents STAT1 nuclear translocation in response to interferon signaling, thus blocking the expression of interferon stimulated genes (ISGs) that display multiple antiviral activities (PubMed:33097660). Suppresses IFN-beta production possibly by blocking IRF3 nuclear translocation (PubMed:3297
    455..1043    +  rep_origin     ori: high-copy-number ColE1/pMB1/pBR322/pUC origin of replication
   1051..1148    +  promoter       cat promoter: promoter of the E. coli cat gene encoding chloramphenicol acetyltransferase
   1149..1805    +  CDS            cat: CAT_ECOLX - Experimental evidence at protein level: Swiss-Prot protein existence level 1. This enzyme is an effector of chloramphenicol resistance in bacteria. From Escherichia coli. This protein is used as a marker in many commonly used cloning vectors, such as pACYC184.
   1879..1913    +  terminator     lambda t0 terminator: minimal transcription terminator from phage lambda (Scholtissek and Grosse, 1987)
