[The description below was written by a language model from this plasmid's Addgene catalogue record and pLannotate feature annotations shown in this document.]
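Description:
pGBW-m4046982 is a very compact bacterial expression plasmid (about 1.9 kb in the deposited full sequence) built to produce the SARS-CoV-2 ORF6 accessory protein in Escherichia coli. The minimal backbone consists of little more than a high-copy ColE1/pUC-type origin of replication and a chloramphenicol acetyltransferase (cat) gene driven by its own promoter, which provides chloramphenicol selection. A lambda t0 terminator lies downstream of the cat gene.

The expression cassette follows the familiar T7/lac design. A bacteriophage T7 promoter is immediately followed by a lac operator, then the efficient T7 gene 10 ribosome binding site and an ATG start codon leading into the ORF6 coding sequence. Transcription therefore requires a host that supplies T7 RNA polymerase, and the operator allows repression by LacI and induction with IPTG; no lacI gene is annotated on the plasmid, so repressor would have to come from the host. The ORF6 open reading frame has been recoded for E. coli codon usage while corresponding to the viral reference protein. According to the catalogue entry, the backbone adds a C-terminal TEV-cleavable HA epitope tag for detection or capture and subsequent tag removal, although these short elements are not separately annotated in the feature table. No terminator is annotated directly after the ORF6 cassette.

ORF6 is a small viral protein that interferes with nuclear import, blocking STAT1 translocation and interferon-stimulated gene expression. The plasmid serves for recombinant production of tagged ORF6 in bacteria, but the record does not specify any particular downstream applications.
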