Addgene plasmid #145635: pGBW-m4046982
Purpose: Bacterial Expression plasmid for SARS-CoV-2 ORF6 protein
Depositing lab: Ginkgo Bioworks & Benjie Chen. Depositing organization: Ginkgo Bioworks.
Backbone
  Vector backbone: ori-013 - marker | cmR
  Backbone size w/o insert (bp): 1462
  Vector type: Bacterial Expression
Growth in bacteria
  Bacterial resistance: Chloramphenicol, 25 μg/mL
  Growth temperature: 30°C
  Growth strain: DH5alpha
  Copy number: High Copy
Gene/Insert
  Gene/Insert name: SARS-CoV-2 ORF6 protein
  Species: Escherichia coli str. K-12 substr. MG1655; Severe acute respiratory syndrome coronavirus 2
  Insert size (bp): 179
  Mutation: Escherichia coli recode 1
  Entrez Gene: ORF6 (a.k.a. GU280_gp06)
  Promoter: Promoter | pT7 ; Operator | lacO ; RBS | T7_rbs ; Start Codon | ATG
  Tag / fusion protein: Cleavable TEV;HA (C terminal on backbone)
  Cloning method: Unknown
Resource information
  A portion of this plasmid was derived from a plasmid made by: GinkgoBioworks
Depositor comments: NCBI Reference Sequence: YP_009724394.1
How to cite: pGBW-m4046982 was a gift from Ginkgo Bioworks & Benjie Chen (Addgene plasmid # 145635 ; http://n2t.net/addgene:145635 ; RRID:Addgene_145635)
